Addgene plasmid #29628: 416Gal-FUS-P525L-YFP
Depositing lab: Aaron Gitler. Depositing organization: University of Pennsylvania. Publication: Molecular determinants and genetic modifiers of aggregation and toxicity for the ALS disease protein FUS/TLS. Sun Z, Diaz Z, Fang X, Hart MP, Chesi A, Shorter J, Gitler AD. PLoS Biol. 2011 Apr;9(4):e1000614. doi: 10.1371/journal.pbio.1000614. Epub 2011 Apr 26. PubMed 21541367.
Backbone
  Vector backbone: pAG416Gal-ccdB-EYFP
  Backbone manufacturer: Susan Lindquist (Addgene plasmid # 14219)
  Backbone size w/o insert (bp): 8004
  Vector type: Yeast Expression
  Selectable markers: URA3
Growth in bacteria
  Bacterial resistance: Ampicillin, 100 μg/mL
  Growth temperature: 37°C
  Growth strain: DH5alpha
  Copy number: Low Copy
Gene/Insert
  Gene/Insert name: FUS (alt names: TLS; fused in sarcoma; translocated in liposarcoma)
  Species: H. sapiens (human)
  Insert size (bp): 1578
  Mutation: P525L
  Entrez Gene: FUS (a.k.a. ALS6, ETM4, FUS1, HNRNPP2, POMP75, TLS, altFUS)
  Tag / fusion protein: YFP (C terminal on insert)
  Cloning method: Restriction Enzyme
  Sequencing primers: 5′ n/a
Terms and licenses: Academic/Nonprofit Terms; Industry Terms: Not Available to Industry
How to cite: 416Gal-FUS-P525L-YFP was a gift from Aaron Gitler (Addgene plasmid # 29628 ; http://n2t.net/addgene:29628 ; RRID:Addgene_29628)
