[The description below was written by a language model from this plasmid's Addgene catalogue record.]
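Description:
416Gal-FUS-P525L-YFP is a yeast expression plasmid built on pAG416Gal-ccdB-EYFP, a member of the Gateway-compatible pAG yeast vector series. The record gives a backbone size of about 8 kb without insert. The "416" designation conventionally indicates a pRS416-type centromeric (CEN/ARS) shuttle vector, though the record itself does not list the yeast replication elements. In yeast the plasmid is selected through the URA3 auxotrophic marker, which allows growth without uracil in ura3 strains. In E. coli it is propagated under ampicillin selection and is recorded as low copy. No feature table accompanies the entry, so individual elements such as origins, terminators and any recombination sites cannot be confirmed. The cloning method is listed as restriction enzyme, even though the parent vector carries a ccdB Gateway cassette.

The payload is the human FUS (TLS, fused in sarcoma) coding sequence, about 1.6 kb, carrying the P525L substitution and fused at its C terminus to YFP. The promoter is not stated as a separate field. However, the "Gal" in the plasmid and backbone names points to a galactose-inducible GAL1-type promoter, which would allow expression to be switched on by carbon source. FUS is an RNA-binding protein associated with amyotrophic lateral sclerosis, as reflected in its ALS6 gene alias.

The associated publication concerns the molecular determinants and genetic modifiers of FUS aggregation and toxicity. The construct therefore fits a yeast model in which the YFP fusion is used to visualise the localisation and aggregation of mutant FUS, alongside assessment of its toxicity to yeast cells.
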