>Addgene plasmid #29628 | 416Gal-FUS-P525L-YFP | addgene partial sequence | sequence record 35072 | 29628 with EGFP-N
GCTCCTCGCCCTTGCTCACCATTAAGCTTGATATCGAATTCCTGCAGCCCATCACCACTTTGTACAAGAA
AGCTGGGTCCAAATACAGCCTCTCCCTGCGATCCTGTCTGTGCTCACCCCTGGAATCCATCTTGCCAGGG
CCAAAGCCACCTCTGTCCCCACCACCCCGGCCCCCTCGGAAGCCTCCACGGTCCCCGCCGCGGCCCCGGT
AGCCGCCTCGATCATAGCCTCCTCTGCCACCACGACGATCATCCCCGTAGTTACCCCCCATGTGAGAGCC
ACCTGGTCCCCCTCCTGGGCCATCTGGTTTAGGGGCCTTACACTGGTTGCATTCATTCCTCCAAGAGAAG
TTCATATTCTCACAGGTGGGATTAGGACACTTCCAGTCACCAGCTCGCTGCTGTCCTCCACCGCCACCAC
CTCCACTGGGAAATCCTCCTCGGCCACCACCACCACTGCCACCACCTCCATAGCCTCCACGGCCCATGGG
TCCTCCTCGCCCTCGGCCTCCACGACCATTGCCACCACCCCGATTAAAGTCTGCCCGGCGAGTAGCAAAT
GAGACCTTGATAGGATTTCCGGAGAATTCTTTACCATCAAACCAGTCAATAGCTGCTTTAGCTGAAGGTG
GGTCATCAAAAGAGACCGTTGCCTCTCCCTTCAGCTTGCCAGTTTCCCTGTCTGTGTACAAATTAATCAT
GGGCTGTCCCGTTTTCTTGTTTGTCTTAATAATACCAATCTGCTTGAAGTAATCAGCCACAGACTCAATT
GTAACATTCTCACCCAGGCCTTGCACAAAGATGGTGTTGTTGTCTGAATTATCCTGTTCGGAGTCATGAC
GTGATCCTTGGT
